>Addgene plasmid #13199 | pc3XB-ZF63 | depositor full sequence | sequence record 7548 | Author sequence
GACGGATCGGGAGATCTCCCGATCCCCTATGGTGCACTCTCAGTACAATCTGCTCTGATGCCGCATAGTT
AAGCCAGTATCTGCTCCCTGCTTGTGTGTTGGAGGTCGCTGAGTAGTGCGCGAGCAAAATTTAAGCTACA
ACAAGGCAAGGCTTGACCGACAATTGCATGAAGAATCTGCTTAGGGTTAGGCGTTTTGCGCTGCTTCGCG
ATGTACGGGCCAGATATACGCGTTGACATTGATTATTGACTAGTTATTAATAGTAATCAATTACGGGGTC
ATTAGTTCATAGCCCATATATGGAGTTCCGCGTTACATAACTTACGGTAAATGGCCCGCCTGGCTGACCG
CCCAACGACCCCCGCCCATTGACGTCAATAATGACGTATGTTCCCATAGTAACGCCAATAGGGACTTTCC
ATTGACGTCAATGGGTGGAGTATTTACGGTAAACTGCCCACTTGGCAGTACATCAAGTGTATCATATGCC
AAGTACGCCCCCTATTGACGTCAATGACGGTAAATGGCCCGCCTGGCATTATGCCCAGTACATGACCTTA
TGGGACTTTCCTACTTGGCAGTACATCTACGTATTAGTCATCGCTATTACCATGGTGATGCGGTTTTGGC
AGTACATCAATGGGCGTGGATAGCGGTTTGACTCACGGGGATTTCCAAGTCTCCACCCCATTGACGTCAA
TGGGAGTTTGTTTTGGCACCAAAATCAACGGGACTTTCCAAAATGTCGTAACAACTCCGCCCCATTGACG
CAAATGGGCGGTAGGCGTGTACGGTGGGAGGTCTATATAAGCAGAGCTCTCTGGCTAACTAGAGAACCCA
CTGCTTACTGGCTTATCGAAATTAATACGACTCACTATAGGGAGACCCAAGCTGGCTAGCGTTTAAACGG
GCCCTCTAGACCCGGGGAGAAGCCTTACAAATGCCCAGAATGTGGAAAGAGTTTTAGCCAATCTTCCAAT
CTCGTGAGACACCAGAGAACACATACCGGTGGATCCTCTGCACAGTAGTAAGCTTAAGTTTAAACCGCTG
ATCAGCCTCGACTGTGCCTTCTAGTTGCCAGCCATCTGTTGTTTGCCCCTCCCCCGTGCCTTCCTTGACC
CTGGAAGGTGCCACTCCCACTGTCCTTTCCTAATAAAATGAGGAAATTGCATCGCATTGTCTGAGTAGGT
GTCATTCTATTCTGGGGGGTGGGGTGGGGCAGGACAGCAAGGGGGAGGATTGGGAAGACAATAGCAGGCA
TGCTGGGGATGCGGTGGGCTCTATGGCTTCTGAGGCGGAAAGAACCAGCTGGGGCTCTAGGGGGTATCCC
C
[124 nt withheld, positions 1332-1455]
C
[91 nt withheld, positions 1457-1547]
A
[49 nt withheld, positions 1549-1597]
CCTTTGACGTTGGAGTCCACGTTCTTT
[37 nt withheld, positions 1625-1661]
ACCCTATCTCGGTCTATTCTTTTGATTTATAAGGGATTTTGCCGATTTCGGCCTATTGGTTAAAAAATGA
GCTGATTTAACAAAAATTTAACGCGAATTAATTCTGTGGAATGTGTGTCAGTTAGGGTGTGGAAAGTCCC
CAGGCTCCCCAGCAGGCAGAAGTATGCAAAGCATGCATCTCAATTAGTCAGCAACCAGGTGTGGAAAGTC
CCCAGGCTCCCCAGCAGGCAGAAGTATGCAAAGCATGCATCTCAATTAGTCAGCAACCATAGTCCCGCCC
CTAACTCCGCCCATCCCGCCCCTAACTCCGCCCAGTTCCGCCCATTCTCCGCCCCATGGCTGACTAATTT
TTTTTATTTATGCAGAGGCCGAGGCCGCCTCTGCCTCTGAGCTATTCCAGAAGTAGTGAGGAGGCTTTTT
TGGAGGCCTAGGCTTTTGCAAAAAGCTCCCGGCCGGGAGCTTGTATATCCATTTTCGGATCTGATCAAGA
GACAGGATGAGGATCGTTTCGCATGATTGAACAAGATGGATTGCACGCAGGTTCTCCGGCCGCTTGGGTG
GAGAGGCTATTCGGCTATGACTGGGCACAACAGACAATCGGCTGCTCTGATGCCGCCGTGTTCCGGCTGT
CAGCGCAGGGGCGCCCGGTTCTTTTTGTCAAGACCGACCTGTCCGGTGCCCTGAATGAACTGCAGGACGA
GGCAGCGCGGCTATCGTGGCTGGCCACGACGGGCGTTCCTTGCGCAGCTGTGCTCGACGTTGTCACTGAA
GCGGGAAGGGACTGGCTGCTATTGGGCGAAGTGCCGGGGCAGGATCTCCTGTCATCTCACCTTGCTCCTG
CCGAGAAAGTATCCATCATGGCTGATGCAATGCGGCGGCTGCATACGCTTGATCCGGCTACCTGCCCATT
CGACCACCAAGCGAAACATCGCATCGAGCGAGCACGTACTCGGATGGAAGCCGGTCTTGTCGATCAGGAT
GATCTGGACGAAGAGCATCAGGGGCTCGCGCCAGCCGAACTGTTCGCCAGGCTCAAGGCGCGCATGCCCG
ACGGCGAGGATCTCGTCGTGACCCATGGCGATGCCTGCTTGCCGAATATCATGGTGGAAAATGGCCGCTT
TTCTGGATTCATCGACTGTGGCCGGCTGGGTGTGGCGGACCGCTATCAGGACATAGCGTTGGCTACCCGT
GATATTGCTGAAGAGCTTGGCGGCGAATGGGCTGACCGCTTCCTCGTGCTTTACGGTATCGCCGCTCCCG
ATTCGCAGCGCATCGCCTTCTATCGCCTTCTTGACGAGTTCTTCTGAGCGGGACTCTGGGGTTCGAAATG
ACCGACCAAGCGACGCCCAACCTGCCATCACGAGATTTCGATTCCACCGCCGCCTTCTATGAAAGGTTGG
GCTTCGGAATCGTTTTCCGGGACGCCGGCTGGATGATCCTCCAGCGCGGGGATCTCATGCTGGAGTTCTT
CGCCCACCCCAACTTGTTTATTGCAGCTTATAATGGTTACAAATAAAGCAATAGCATCACAAATTTCACA
AATAAAGCATTTTTTTCACTGCATTCTAGTTGTGGTTTGTCCAAACTCATCAATGTATCTTATCATGTCT
GTATACCGTCGACCTCTAGCTAGAGCTTGGCGTAATCATGGTCATAGCTGTTTCCTGTGTGAAATTGTTA
TCCGCTCACAATTCCACACAACATACGAGCCGGAAGCATAAAGTGTAAAGCCTGGGGTGCCTAATGAGTG
AGCTAACTCACATTAATTGCGTTGCGCTCACTGCCCGCTTTCCAGTCGGGAAACCTGTCGTGCCAGCTGC
ATTAATGAATCGGCCAACGCGCGGGGAGAGGCGGTTTGCGTATTGGGCGCTCTTCCGCTTCCTCGCTCAC
TGACTCGCTGCGCTCGGTCGTTCGGCTGCGGCGAGCGGTATCAGCTCACTCAAAGGCGGTAATACGGTTA
TCCACAGAATCAGGGGATAACGCAGGAAAGAACATGTGAGCAAAAGGCCAGCAAAAGGCCAGGAACCGTA
AAAAGGCCGCGTTGCTGGCGTTTTTCCATAGGCTCCGCCCCCCTGACGAGCATCACAAAAATCGACGCTC
AAGTCAGAGGTGGCGAAACCCGACAGGACTATAAAGATACCAGGCGTTTCCCCCTGGAAGCTCCCTCGTG
CGCTCTCCTGTTCCGACCCTGCCGCTTACCGGATACCTGTCCGCCTTTCTCCCTTCGGGAAGCGTGGCGC
TTTCTCATAGCTCACGCTGTAGGTATCTCAGTTCGGTGTAGGTCGTTCGCTCCAAGCTGGGCTGTGTGCA
CGAACCCCCCGTTCAGCCCGACCGCTGCGCCTTATCCGGTAACTATCGTCTTGAGTCCAACCCGGTAAGA
CACGACTTATCGCCACTGGCAGCAGCCACTGGTAACAGGATTAGCAGAGCGAGGTATGTAGGCGGTGCTA
CAGAGTTCTTGAAGTGGTGGCCTAACTACGGCTACACTAGAAGAACAGTATTTGGTATCTGCGCTCTGCT
GAAGCCAGTTACCTTCGGAAAAAGAGTTGGTAGCTCTTGATCCGGCAAACAAACCACCGCTGGTAGCGGT
TTTTTTGTTTGCAAGCAGCAGATTACGCGCAGAAAAAAAGGATCTCAAGAAGATCCTTTGATCTTTTCTA
CGGGGTCTGACGCTCAGTGGAACGAAAACTCACGTTAAGGGATTTTGGTCATGAGATTATCAAAAAGGAT
CTTCACCTAGATCCTTTTAAATTAAAAATGAAGTTTTAAATCAATCTAAAGTATATATGAGTAAACTTGG
TCTGACAGTTACCAATGCTTAATCAGTGAGGCACCTATCTCAGCGATCTGTCTATTTCGTTCATCCATAG
TTGCCTGACTCCCCGTCGTGTAGATAACTACGATACGGGAGGGCTTACCATCTGGCCCCAGTGCTGCAAT
GATACCGCGAGACCCACGCTCACCGGCTCCAGATTTATCAGCAATAAACCAGCCAGCCGGAAGGGCCGAG
CGCAGAAGTGGTCCTGCAACTTTATCCGCCTCCATCCAGTCTATTAATTGTTGCCGGGAAGCTAGAGTAA
GTAGTTCGCCAGTTAATAGTTTGCGCAACGTTGTTGCCATTGCTACAGGCATCGTGGTGTCACGCTCGTC
GTTTGGTATGGCTTCATTCAGCTCCGGTTCCCAACGATCAAGGCGAGTTACATGATCCCCCATGTTGTGC
AAAAAAGCGGTTAGCTCCTTCGGTCCTCCGATCGTTGTCAGAAGTAAGTTGGCCGCAGTGTTATCACTCA
TGGTTATGGCAGCACTGCATAATTCTCTTACTGTCATGCCATCCGTAAGATGCTTTTCTGTGACTGGTGA
GTACTCAACCAAGTCATTCTGAGAATAGTGTATGCGGCGACCGAGTTGCTCTTGCCCGGCGTCAATACGG
GATAATACCGCGCCACATAGCAGAACTTTAAAAGTGCTCATCATTGGAAAACGTTCTTCGGGGCGAAAAC
TCTCAAGGATCTTACCGCTGTTGAGATCCAGTTCGATGTAACCCACTCGTGCACCCAACTGATCTTCAGC
ATCTTTTACTTTCACCAGCGTTTCTGGGTGAGCAAAAACAGGAAGGCAAAATGCCGCAAAAAAGGGAATA
AGGGCGACACGGAAATGTTGAATACTCATACTCTTCCTTTTTCAATATTATTGAAGCATTTATCAGGGTT
ATTGTCTCATGAGCGGATACATATTTGAATGTATTTAGAAAAATAAACAAATAGGGGTTCCGCGCACATT
TCCCCGAAAAGTGCCACCTGACGTC
Features (pLannotate 1.2.2; 20 found; start..end, strand, type, name):
     28..80      -  misc_feature   bom (fragment): basis of mobility region from pBR322
    235..614     +  enhancer       CMV enhancer: human cytomegalovirus immediate early enhancer
    615..818     +  promoter       CMV promoter: human cytomegalovirus (CMV) immediate early promoter
    814..847     +  LTR            5' LTR (truncated) (fragment): truncated 5' long terminal repeat (LTR) from HIV-1
    863..881     +  promoter       T7 promoter: promoter for bacteriophage T7 RNA polymerase
    927..1019    +  CDS            ZNF22 (fragment): ZNF22_HUMAN - Also known as KOX15, KROX26. Experimental evidence at protein level: Swiss-Prot protein existence level 1. Binds DNA through the consensus sequence 5'-CAATG-3'. May be involved in transcriptional regulation and may play a role in tooth formation (By similarity). From Homo sapiens (Human).
   1062..1286    +  polyA_signal   bGH poly(A) signal: bovine growth hormone polyadenylation signal
   1290..1311    +  promoter       SV40 promoter (fragment): SV40 enhancer and early promoter
   1332..1760    +  rep_origin     f1 ori (sequence partly withheld): f1 bacteriophage origin of replication; arrow indicates direction of (+) strand synthesis
   1774..2103    +  promoter       SV40 promoter: SV40 enhancer and early promoter
   2174..2965    +  CDS            neo: KKA2_KLEPN - Also known as kan, nptII. Experimental evidence at protein level: Swiss-Prot protein existence level 1. Resistance to kanamycin, neomycin, paromomycin, ribostamycin, butirosin and gentamicin B. From Klebsiella pneumoniae.
   2989..3147    +  CDS            ble (fragment): BLE_KLEPN - Experimental evidence at protein level: Swiss-Prot protein existence level 1. Binding protein with a strong affinity to the bleomycin family of antibiotics. Binds to CL990; an antimitotic-antibiotic compound. From Klebsiella pneumoniae.
   3142..3263    +  polyA_signal   SV40 poly(A) signal: SV40 polyadenylation signal
   3336..3352    -  protein_bind   lac operator: The lac repressor binds to the lac operator to inhibit transcription in E. coli. This inhibition can be relieved by adding lactose or isopropyl-β-D-thiogalactopyranoside (IPTG). lac repressor encoded by lacI
   3360..3390    -  promoter       lac promoter: promoter for the E. coli lac operon
   3405..3426    -  protein_bind   CAP binding site: CAP binding activates transcription in the presence of cAMP. E. coli catabolite activator protein
   3439..3531    -  CDS            lacI (fragment): lac repressor; lacI; The lac repressor binds to the lac operator to inhibit transcription in E. coli. This inhibition can be relieved by adding lactose or isopropyl-β-D-thiogalactopyranoside (IPTG).
   3714..4299    -  rep_origin     ori: high-copy-number ColE1/pMB1/pBR322/pUC origin of replication
   4470..5330    -  CDS            AmpR: β-lactamase; bla; confers resistance to ampicillin, carbenicillin, and related antibiotics
   5331..5435    -  promoter       AmpR promoter: bla
