[The description below was written by a language model from this plasmid's Addgene catalogue record and pLannotate feature annotations shown in this document.]
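Description:
pc3XB-ZF63 is a module-archive plasmid from the Zinc Finger Consortium Modular Assembly Kit v1.0. It carries a single engineered zinc finger in pc3XB, a modified version of the pcDNA3 mammalian expression vector. The full depositor sequence is about 5.5 kb. In E. coli it is maintained at high copy from a ColE1/pUC-type origin under ampicillin selection (AmpR with its own bla promoter). An f1 origin is also present. For mammalian cells the backbone provides a neomycin resistance gene between the SV40 early promoter and the SV40 polyadenylation signal, allowing G418 selection.

The payload is ZF63, an insert of roughly 90 bp cloned between XbaI and BamHI sites, both of which are retained. It encodes one Cys2-His2 finger from the Barbas module set, designed to recognise the DNA triplet GAA. The automated annotation labels this region as a fragment of human ZNF22. That label most likely reflects similarity among zinc finger frameworks rather than the actual origin of the insert. The finger lies downstream of the CMV immediate early enhancer and promoter and a T7 promoter, and upstream of the bovine growth hormone polyadenylation signal. The T7 site also serves as the sequencing primer site. Short annotated fragments such as the HIV-1 LTR, ble, lacI and bom hits appear to be backbone remnants or similarity matches rather than functional elements.

As a kit component, the plasmid is meant to be a source of one standardised finger. Such fingers are joined by restriction-based modular assembly into multi-finger arrays with chosen DNA specificities, for building zinc finger nucleases.
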