>Addgene plasmid #13199 | pc3XB-ZF63 | addgene partial sequence | sequence record 19583 | CMV-F 5'-CGCAAATGGGCGGTAGGCGTG-3'
AGCTCTCTGGCTAACTAGAGAACCCACTGCTTACTGGCTTATCGAAATTAATACGACTCACTATAGGGAG
ACCCAAGCTGGCTAGCGTTTAAACGGGCCCTCTAGACCCGGGGAGAAGCCTTACAAATGCCCAGAATGTG
GAAAGAGTTTTAGCCAATCTTCCAATCTCGTGAGACACCAGAGAACACATACCGGTGGATCCTCTGCACA
GTAGTAAGCTTAAGTTTAAACCGCTGATCAGCCTCGACTGTGCCTTCTAGTTGCCAGCCATCTGTTGTTT
GCCCCTCCCCCGTGCCTTCCTTGACCCTGGAAGGTGCCACTCCCACTGTCCTTTCCTAATAAAATGAGGA
AATTGCATCGCATTGTCTGAGTAGGTGTCATTCTATTCTGGGGGGTGGGGTGGGGCAGGACAGCAAGGGG
GAGGATTGGGAAGACAATAGCAGGCATGCTGGGGATGCGGTGGGCTCTATGGCTTCTGAGGCGGAAAGAA
CCAGCTGGGGCTCTAGGGGGTATCCCC
[69 nt withheld, positions 518-586]
