Addgene plasmid #13199: pc3XB-ZF63
Depositing lab: Daniel Voytas. Depositing organization: Iowa State University. Publication: Standardized reagents and protocols for engineering zinc finger nucleases by modular assembly. Wright DA, Thibodeau-Beganny S, Sander JD, Winfrey RJ, Hirsh AS, Eichtinger M, Fu F, Porteus MH, Dobbs D, Voytas DF, Joung JK. Nat Protoc. 2006;1(3):1637-52. doi: 10.1038/nprot.2006.259 PubMed 17406455.
Backbone
  Vector backbone: pc3XB
  Backbone manufacturer: Modified Invitrogen pcDNA3
  Backbone size w/o insert (bp): 5400
  Vector type: Mammalian Expression
  Selectable markers: Neomycin (select with G418)
Growth in bacteria
  Bacterial resistance: Ampicillin, 100 μg/mL
  Growth temperature: 37°C
  Growth strain: XL1 Blue
  Copy number: High Copy
Gene/Insert
  Gene/Insert name: ZF63
  Insert size (bp): 90
  Cloning method: Restriction Enzyme; 5′ cloning site XbaI (not destroyed); 3′ cloning site BamHI (not destroyed)
  Sequencing primers: 5′ T7
Terms and licenses: Academic/Nonprofit Terms; Industry Terms: Not Available to Industry
Depositor comments: Part of the Zinc Finger Consortium Modular Assembly Kit v1.0. Finger protein sequence: PGEKPYKCPECGKSFSQSSNLVRHQRTH. Target DNA sequence: GAA. This zinc finger is derived from the Barbas module set.
How to cite: pc3XB-ZF63 was a gift from Daniel Voytas (Addgene plasmid # 13199 ; http://n2t.net/addgene:13199 ; RRID:Addgene_13199)
